Addgene plasmid #213197: CCR10-DuET
Purpose: The DuET construct encodes the named human GPCR engineered with a cleaved hemagglutinin signal peptide, a 5' FLAG and a 3' 1D4 epitope tag optimized for expression in mammalian cells and proteomics studies.
Depositing lab: Thomas Sakmar. Depositing organization: Rockefeller University. Publication: Multiplexed selectivity screening of anti-GPCR antibodies. Dahl L, Kotliar IB, Bendes A, Dodig-Crnkovic T, Fromm S, Elofsson A, Uhlen M, Sakmar TP, Schwenk JM. Sci Adv. 2023 May 3;9(18):eadf9297. doi: 10.1126/sciadv.adf9297. Epub 2023 May 3. PubMed 37134173.
Backbone
  Vector backbone: pcDNA 3.1 (+)
  Vector type: Mammalian Expression
Growth in bacteria
  Bacterial resistance: Ampicillin, 100 μg/mL
  Growth temperature: 37°C
  Growth strain: DH5alpha
  Copy number: High Copy
Gene/Insert
  Gene/Insert name: CCR10 (alt names: C-C motif chemokine receptor 10; GPR2)
  Species: H. sapiens (human)
  Entrez Gene: CCR10 (a.k.a. GPR2)
  Promoter: CMV, T7
  Tag / fusion protein: FLAG (N terminal on insert); 1D4 (C terminal on insert)
  Cloning method: Gibson Cloning
Terms and licenses: Academic/Nonprofit Terms; Industry Terms: Not Available to Industry
Depositor comments: Class: A, Family: Chemokine. Ensembl ID: ENSG00000184451, Uniprot ID: P46092
How to cite: CCR10-DuET was a gift from Thomas Sakmar (Addgene plasmid # 213197 ; http://n2t.net/addgene:213197 ; RRID:Addgene_213197)
