[The description below was written by a language model from this plasmid's Addgene catalogue record and pLannotate feature annotations shown in this document.]
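Description:
CCR10-DuET is a mammalian expression plasmid built on the pcDNA 3.1 (+) backbone that carries human CCR10 (C-C motif chemokine receptor 10, also called GPR2), a class A G protein-coupled receptor of the chemokine family. It is propagated in E. coli as a high-copy plasmid through a ColE1/pUC-type origin and selected with ampicillin via the β-lactamase gene. An f1 origin is also present. For selection in mammalian cells the backbone provides a neomycin resistance gene driven by the SV40 enhancer/early promoter and terminated by an SV40 polyadenylation signal. The remaining short annotations (lac promoter/operator, lacI, ble, bom and HIV LTR fragments) appear to be backbone remnants or partial sequence matches rather than functional parts.

The receptor cassette, assembled by Gibson cloning, is transcribed from the human CMV immediate early enhancer and promoter and ends at the bovine growth hormone polyadenylation signal. A T7 promoter lies just upstream of the insert and would allow in vitro transcription. According to the record, the "DuET" design places a cleavable hemagglutinin signal peptide and a FLAG epitope at the N terminus of the receptor and a 1D4 epitope at the C terminus. The feature table detects the FLAG sequence (as a partial 3xFLAG match) immediately before the CCR10 coding region, but does not separately annotate the signal peptide or the 1D4 tag. The two tags give independent handles at each end of the protein for capture and detection. The construct is intended for expression of the receptor in mammalian cells and for proteomics work, and the associated publication used such constructs for multiplexed selectivity screening of anti-GPCR antibodies.
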