Features (pLannotate 1.2.2; 21 found; start..end, strand, type, name):
     18..878     -  CDS            AmpR: β-lactamase; bla; confers resistance to ampicillin, carbenicillin, and related antibiotics
    879..983     -  promoter       AmpR promoter: bla
   1042..1094    -  misc_feature   bom (fragment): basis of mobility region from pBR322
   1249..1628    +  enhancer       CMV enhancer: human cytomegalovirus immediate early enhancer
   1629..1832    +  promoter       CMV promoter: human cytomegalovirus (CMV) immediate early promoter
   1828..1861    +  LTR            5' LTR (truncated) (fragment): truncated 5' long terminal repeat (LTR) from HIV-1
   1877..1895    +  promoter       T7 promoter: promoter for bacteriophage T7 RNA polymerase
   1988..2008    +  CDS            3xFLAG (fragment): three tandem FLAG® epitope tags
   2021..3106    +  CDS            CCR10: CCR10_HUMAN - Also known as GPR2. Experimental evidence at protein level: Swiss-Prot protein existence level 1. Receptor for chemokines SCYA27 and SCYA28. Subsequently transduces a signal by increasing the intracellular calcium ions level and stimulates chemotaxis in a pre-B cell line. From Homo sapiens (Human).
   3237..3461    +  polyA_signal   bGH poly(A) signal: bovine growth hormone polyadenylation signal
   3465..3486    +  promoter       SV40 promoter (fragment): SV40 enhancer and early promoter
   3507..3935    +  rep_origin     f1 ori (sequence partly withheld): f1 bacteriophage origin of replication; arrow indicates direction of (+) strand synthesis
   3949..4278    +  promoter       SV40 promoter: SV40 enhancer and early promoter
   4345..5136    +  CDS            neo: KKA2_KLEPN - Also known as kan, nptII. Experimental evidence at protein level: Swiss-Prot protein existence level 1. Resistance to kanamycin, neomycin, paromomycin, ribostamycin, butirosin and gentamicin B. From Klebsiella pneumoniae.
   5160..5318    +  CDS            ble (fragment): BLE_KLEPN - Experimental evidence at protein level: Swiss-Prot protein existence level 1. Binding protein with a strong affinity to the bleomycin family of antibiotics. Binds to CL990; an antimitotic-antibiotic compound. From Klebsiella pneumoniae.
   5313..5434    +  polyA_signal   SV40 poly(A) signal: SV40 polyadenylation signal
   5507..5523    -  protein_bind   lac operator: The lac repressor binds to the lac operator to inhibit transcription in E. coli. This inhibition can be relieved by adding lactose or isopropyl-β-D-thiogalactopyranoside (IPTG). lac repressor encoded by lacI
   5531..5561    -  promoter       lac promoter: promoter for the E. coli lac operon
   5576..5597    -  protein_bind   CAP binding site: CAP binding activates transcription in the presence of cAMP. E. coli catabolite activator protein
   5610..5702    -  CDS            lacI (fragment): lac repressor; lacI; The lac repressor binds to the lac operator to inhibit transcription in E. coli. This inhibition can be relieved by adding lactose or isopropyl-β-D-thiogalactopyranoside (IPTG).
   5885..6473    -  rep_origin     ori: high-copy-number ColE1/pMB1/pBR322/pUC origin of replication
>Addgene plasmid #213197 | CCR10-DuET | addgene full sequence | sequence record 430761 | Addgene NGS Result
TAAACTTGGTCTGACAGTTACCAATGCTTAATCAGTGAGGCACCTATCTCAGCGATCTGTCTATTTCGTT
CATCCATAGTTGCCTGACTCCCCGTCGTGTAGATAACTACGATACGGGAGGGCTTACCATCTGGCCCCAG
TGCTGCAATGATACCGCGAGACCCACGCTCACCGGCTCCAGATTTATCAGCAATAAACCAGCCAGCCGGA
AGGGCCGAGCGCAGAAGTGGTCCTGCAACTTTATCCGCCTCCATCCAGTCTATTAATTGTTGCCGGGAAG
CTAGAGTAAGTAGTTCGCCAGTTAATAGTTTGCGCAACGTTGTTGCCATTGCTACAGGCATCGTGGTGTC
ACGCTCGTCGTTTGGTATGGCTTCATTCAGCTCCGGTTCCCAACGATCAAGGCGAGTTACATGATCCCCC
ATGTTGTGCAAAAAAGCGGTTAGCTCCTTCGGTCCTCCGATCGTTGTCAGAAGTAAGTTGGCCGCAGTGT
TATCACTCATGGTTATGGCAGCACTGCATAATTCTCTTACTGTCATGCCATCCGTAAGATGCTTTTCTGT
GACTGGTGAGTACTCAACCAAGTCATTCTGAGAATAGTGTATGCGGCGACCGAGTTGCTCTTGCCCGGCG
TCAATACGGGATAATACCGCGCCACATAGCAGAACTTTAAAAGTGCTCATCATTGGAAAACGTTCTTCGG
GGCGAAAACTCTCAAGGATCTTACCGCTGTTGAGATCCAGTTCGATGTAACCCACTCGTGCACCCAACTG
ATCTTCAGCATCTTTTACTTTCACCAGCGTTTCTGGGTGAGCAAAAACAGGAAGGCAAAATGCCGCAAAA
AAGGGAATAAGGGCGACACGGAAATGTTGAATACTCATACTCTTCCTTTTTCAATATTATTGAAGCATTT
ATCAGGGTTATTGTCTCATGAGCGGATACATATTTGAATGTATTTAGAAAAATAAACAAATAGGGGTTCC
GCGCACATTTCCCCGAAAAGTGCCACCTGACGTCGACGGATCGGGAGATCTCCCGATCCCCTATGGTGCA
CTCTCAGTACAATCTGCTCTGATGCCGCATAGTTAAGCCAGTATCTGCTCCCTGCTTGTGTGTTGGAGGT
CGCTGAGTAGTGCGCGAGCAAAATTTAAGCTACAACAAGGCAAGGCTTGACCGACATTTGCATGAAGAAT
CTGCTTAGGGTTAGGCGTTTTGCGCTGCTTCGCGATGTACGGGCCAGATATACGCGTTGACATTGATTAT
TGACTAGTTATTAATAGTAATCAATTACGGGGTCATTAGTTCATAGCCCATATATGGAGTTCCGCGTTAC
ATAACTTACGGTAAATGGCCCGCCTGGCTGACCGCCCAACGACCCCCGCCCATTGACGTCAATAATGACG
TATGTTCCCATAGTAACGCCAATAGGGACTTTCCATTGACGTCAATGGGTGGAGTATTTACGGTAAACTG
CCCACTTGGCAGTACATCAAGTGTATCATATGCCAAGTACGCCCCCTATTGACGTCAATGACGGTAAATG
GCCCGCCTGGCATTATGCCCAGTACATGACCTTATGGGACTTTCCTACTTGGCAGTACATCTACGTATTA
GTCATCGCTATTACCATGGTGATGCGGTTTTGGCAGTACATCAATGGGCGTGGATAGCGGTTTGACTCAC
GGGGATTTCCAAGTCTCCACCCCATTGACGTCAATGGGAGTTTGTTTTGGCACCAAAATCAACGGGACTT
TCCAAAATGTCGTAACAACTCCGCCCCATTGACGCAAATGGGCGGTAGGCGTGTACGGTGGGAGGTCTAT
ATAAGCAGAGCTCTCTGGCTAACTAGAGAACCCACTGCTTACTGGCTTATCGAAATTAATACGACTCACT
ATAGGGAGACCCAAGCTGGCTAGCGTTTAAACTTAAGCTTAGCGCCACCATGAAGACGATCATCGCCCTG
AGCTACATCTTCTGCCTGGTATTCGCCGACTACAAGGACGATGATGACGCCAGCATCGATATGGGAACCG
AGGCAACAGAGCAGGTCTCTTGGGGTCATTACTCTGGTGACGAGGAAGACGCGTACAGCGCCGAGCCTCT
CCCTGAGCTGTGCTATAAGGCAGATGTGCAGGCTTTTTCCAGAGCGTTTCAGCCGAGCGTGAGCTTGACA
GTGGCGGCTTTGGGTCTGGCCGGCAACGGACTGGTGCTCGCGACACACCTCGCAGCTCGAAGAGCGGCCA
GGTCACCAACTAGTGCACACCTGTTGCAGCTTGCCCTGGCTGACCTGCTTTTGGCCCTGACCCTGCCTTT
TGCTGCCGCCGGCGCTCTTCAGGGTTGGTCCCTGGGGTCAGCCACGTGCCGCACCATTTCTGGGCTCTAT
TCCGCCTCTTTCCACGCAGGGTTTCTGTTCCTTGCCTGCATTAGCGCTGACCGCTACGTGGCCATTGCTC
GGGCTTTGCCAGCCGGACCTCGACCCTCCACCCCCGGACGAGCACACCTGGTATCCGTTATCGTCTGGCT
GCTCTCCCTTCTTCTCGCTCTGCCAGCCCTGTTGTTTAGCCAGGATGGCCAGAGAGAGGGCCAACGACGC
TGCCGCCTGATATTCCCAGAGGGCCTTACCCAGACCGTCAAAGGCGCCTCTGCCGTGGCCCAGGTGGCAC
TGGGTTTCGCTCTCCCCCTGGGTGTAATGGTGGCCTGCTATGCCCTCCTGGGAAGAACCCTGCTGGCTGC
CCGGGGCCCAGAACGCAGAAGAGCACTCCGCGTTGTCGTTGCACTCGTGGCCGCGTTTGTGGTGCTCCAG
CTGCCCTATTCATTGGCACTTCTGCTGGATACGGCCGACCTCCTTGCCGCGCGGGAGCGCTCCTGTCCTG
CATCCAAAAGGAAAGACGTAGCCCTGTTGGTGACATCCGGCCTGGCGCTTGCCCGCTGCGGGTTGAATCC
CGTGTTGTATGCTTTTCTGGGACTGCGCTTTCGCCAAGATCTCAGGCGCTTGTTGAGGGGTGGGAGTTGC
CCTTCCGGGCCCCAACCCCGGCGAGGGTGCCCGCGAAGACCCCGACTGAGTTCATGTTCAGCTCCTACTG
AGACTCATAGCCTTAGCTGGGATAATATCGATACCGGTGGACGCACCGGTGAATTCGATGAGGCCAGCAC
CACCGTGTCTAAGACCGAGACTTCTCAGGTGGCCCCTGCCTAACTCGAGTCTAGAGGGCCCGTTTAAACC
CGCTGATCAGCCTCGACTGTGCCTTCTAGTTGCCAGCCATCTGTTGTTTGCCCCTCCCCCGTGCCTTCCT
TGACCCTGGAAGGTGCCACTCCCACTGTCCTTTCCTAATAAAATGAGGAAATTGCATCGCATTGTCTGAG
TAGGTGTCATTCTATTCTGGGGGGTGGGGTGGGGCAGGACAGCAAGGGGGAGGATTGGGAAGACAATAGC
AGGCATGCTGGGGATGCGGTGGGCTCTATGGCTTCTGAGGCGGAAAGAACCAGCTGGGGCTCTAGGGGGT
ATCCCC
[124 nt withheld, positions 3507-3630]
C
[91 nt withheld, positions 3632-3722]
A
[49 nt withheld, positions 3724-3772]
CCTTTGACGTTGGAGTCCACGTTCTTT
[37 nt withheld, positions 3800-3836]
ACCCTATCTCGGTCTATTCTTTTGATTTATAAGGGATTTTGCCGATTTCGGCCTATTGGTTAAAAAATGA
GCTGATTTAACAAAAATTTAACGCGAATTAATTCTGTGGAATGTGTGTCAGTTAGGGTGTGGAAAGTCCC
CAGGCTCCCCAGCAGGCAGAAGTATGCAAAGCATGCATCTCAATTAGTCAGCAACCAGGTGTGGAAAGTC
CCCAGGCTCCCCAGCAGGCAGAAGTATGCAAAGCATGCATCTCAATTAGTCAGCAACCATAGTCCCGCCC
CTAACTCCGCCCATCCCGCCCCTAACTCCGCCCAGTTCCGCCCATTCTCCGCCCCATGGCTGACTAATTT
TTTTTATTTATGCAGAGGCCGAGGCCGCCTCTGCCTCTGAGCTATTCCAGAAGTAGTGAGGAGGCTTTTT
TGGAGGCCTAGGCTTTTGCAAAAAGCTCCCGGGAGCTTGTATATCCATTTTCGGATCTGATCAAGAGACA
GGATGAGGATCGTTTCGCATGATTGAACAAGATGGATTGCACGCAGGTTCTCCGGCCGCTTGGGTGGAGA
GGCTATTCGGCTATGACTGGGCACAACAGACAATCGGCTGCTCTGATGCCGCCGTGTTCCGGCTGTCAGC
GCAGGGGCGCCCGGTTCTTTTTGTCAAGACCGACCTGTCCGGTGCCCTGAATGAACTGCAGGACGAGGCA
GCGCGGCTATCGTGGCTGGCCACGACGGGCGTTCCTTGCGCAGCTGTGCTCGACGTTGTCACTGAAGCGG
GAAGGGACTGGCTGCTATTGGGCGAAGTGCCGGGGCAGGATCTCCTGTCATCTCACCTTGCTCCTGCCGA
GAAAGTATCCATCATGGCTGATGCAATGCGGCGGCTGCATACGCTTGATCCGGCTACCTGCCCATTCGAC
CACCAAGCGAAACATCGCATCGAGCGAGCACGTACTCGGATGGAAGCCGGTCTTGTCGATCAGGATGATC
TGGACGAAGAGCATCAGGGGCTCGCGCCAGCCGAACTGTTCGCCAGGCTCAAGGCGCGCATGCCCGACGG
CGAGGATCTCGTCGTGACCCATGGCGATGCCTGCTTGCCGAATATCATGGTGGAAAATGGCCGCTTTTCT
GGATTCATCGACTGTGGCCGGCTGGGTGTGGCGGACCGCTATCAGGACATAGCGTTGGCTACCCGTGATA
TTGCTGAAGAGCTTGGCGGCGAATGGGCTGACCGCTTCCTCGTGCTTTACGGTATCGCCGCTCCCGATTC
GCAGCGCATCGCCTTCTATCGCCTTCTTGACGAGTTCTTCTGAGCGGGACTCTGGGGTTCGAAATGACCG
ACCAAGCGACGCCCAACCTGCCATCACGAGATTTCGATTCCACCGCCGCCTTCTATGAAAGGTTGGGCTT
CGGAATCGTTTTCCGGGACGCCGGCTGGATGATCCTCCAGCGCGGGGATCTCATGCTGGAGTTCTTCGCC
CACCCCAACTTGTTTATTGCAGCTTATAATGGTTACAAATAAAGCAATAGCATCACAAATTTCACAAATA
AAGCATTTTTTTCACTGCATTCTAGTTGTGGTTTGTCCAAACTCATCAATGTATCTTATCATGTCTGTAT
ACCGTCGACCTCTAGCTAGAGCTTGGCGTAATCATGGTCATAGCTGTTTCCTGTGTGAAATTGTTATCCG
CTCACAATTCCACACAACATACGAGCCGGAAGCATAAAGTGTAAAGCCTGGGGTGCCTAATGAGTGAGCT
AACTCACATTAATTGCGTTGCGCTCACTGCCCGCTTTCCAGTCGGGAAACCTGTCGTGCCAGCTGCATTA
ATGAATCGGCCAACGCGCGGGGAGAGGCGGTTTGCGTATTGGGCGCTCTTCCGCTTCCTCGCTCACTGAC
TCGCTGCGCTCGGTCGTTCGGCTGCGGCGAGCGGTATCAGCTCACTCAAAGGCGGTAATACGGTTATCCA
CAGAATCAGGGGATAACGCAGGAAAGAACATGTGAGCAAAAGGCCAGCAAAAGGCCAGGAACCGTAAAAA
GGCCGCGTTGCTGGCGTTTTTCCATAGGCTCCGCCCCCCTGACGAGCATCACAAAAATCGACGCTCAAGT
CAGAGGTGGCGAAACCCGACAGGACTATAAAGATACCAGGCGTTTCCCCCTGGAAGCTCCCTCGTGCGCT
CTCCTGTTCCGACCCTGCCGCTTACCGGATACCTGTCCGCCTTTCTCCCTTCGGGAAGCGTGGCGCTTTC
TCATAGCTCACGCTGTAGGTATCTCAGTTCGGTGTAGGTCGTTCGCTCCAAGCTGGGCTGTGTGCACGAA
CCCCCCGTTCAGCCCGACCGCTGCGCCTTATCCGGTAACTATCGTCTTGAGTCCAACCCGGTAAGACACG
ACTTATCGCCACTGGCAGCAGCCACTGGTAACAGGATTAGCAGAGCGAGGTATGTAGGCGGTGCTACAGA
GTTCTTGAAGTGGTGGCCTAACTACGGCTACACTAGAAGAACGGTATTTGGTATCTGCGCTCTGCTGAAG
CCAGTTACCTTCGGAAAAAGAGTTGGTAGCTCTTGATCCGGCAAACAAACCACCGCTGGTAGCGGTGGTT
TTTTTGTTTGCAAGCAGCAGATTACGCGCAGAAAAAAAGGATCTCAAGAAGATCCTTTGATCTTTTCTAC
GGGGTCTGACGCTCAGTGGAACGAAAACTCACGTTAAGGGATTTTGGTCATGAGATTATCAAAAAGGATC
TTCACCTAGATCCTTTTAAATTAAAAATGAAGTTTTAAATCAATCTAAAGTATATATGAG
